Addgene plasmid #32505: pCDNA3.1-CIB1-Myc
Depositing lab: John Groffen & Nora Heisterkamp. Depositing organization: Children's Hospital Los Angeles. Publication: The small GTPase Rac3 interacts with the integrin-binding protein CIB and promotes integrin alpha(IIb)beta(3)-mediated adhesion and spreading. Haataja L, Kaartinen V, Groffen J, Heisterkamp N. J Biol Chem. 2002 Mar 8;277(10):8321-8. Epub 2001 Dec 27. 10.1074/jbc.M105363200 PubMed 11756406.
Backbone
  Vector backbone: pcDNA3.1
  Backbone manufacturer: Invitrogen
  Backbone size w/o insert (bp): 5400
  Vector type: Mammalian Expression
  Selectable markers: Neomycin (select with G418)
Growth in bacteria
  Bacterial resistance: Ampicillin, 100 μg/mL
  Growth temperature: 37°C
  Growth strain: DH5alpha
  Copy number: High Copy
Gene/Insert
  Gene/Insert name: CIB1 (alt names: CIB1 calcium and integrin binding 1; CIB)
  Species: H. sapiens (human)
  Insert size (bp): 900
  GenBank ID: NM_006384.3
  Entrez Gene: CIB1 (a.k.a. CIB, CIBP, KIP1, PRKDCIP, SIP2-28)
  Tag / fusion protein: Myc (C terminal on insert)
  Cloning method: Restriction Enzyme; 5′ cloning site KpnI (unknown if destroyed); 3′ cloning site XbaI (unknown if destroyed)
  Sequencing primers: 5′ T7
Terms and licenses: Academic/Nonprofit Terms; Industry Terms: Not Available to Industry
How to cite: pCDNA3.1-CIB1-Myc was a gift from John Groffen & Nora Heisterkamp (Addgene plasmid # 32505 ; http://n2t.net/addgene:32505 ; RRID:Addgene_32505)
