[The description below was written by a language model from this plasmid's Addgene catalogue record.]
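Description:
pCDNA3.1-CIB1-Myc is a mammalian expression plasmid built on the commercial pcDNA3.1 backbone (about 5.4 kb without insert). It is maintained in E. coli as a high-copy plasmid under ampicillin selection, and it carries a neomycin resistance marker so that transfected mammalian cells can be selected with G418, for example to derive stable lines. The record does not list the promoter or other regulatory elements. pcDNA3.1 vectors generally drive the insert from the strong constitutive CMV immediate-early promoter, with a T7 promoter just upstream of the cloning site, which fits the listing of T7 as the 5′ sequencing primer.

The insert is an approximately 900 bp fragment encoding human CIB1 (calcium and integrin binding 1, also known as CIB), a small calcium-binding protein that associates with the integrin alpha(IIb) cytoplasmic tail. It was cloned by restriction enzymes between KpnI at the 5′ end and XbaI at the 3′ end; whether these sites remain intact is not recorded. A Myc epitope tag is fused to the C terminus of CIB1, so the expressed protein can be detected or immunoprecipitated with anti-Myc antibodies without needing a CIB1-specific reagent.

The associated publication reports an interaction between the small GTPase Rac3 and CIB and its role in promoting integrin alpha(IIb)beta(3)-mediated adhesion and spreading. This suggests the construct's typical use is transient or stable expression of tagged CIB1 in mammalian cells for protein interaction, localization and cell adhesion studies. No annotated feature table was supplied, so element positions and the exact junctions around the tag cannot be described.
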