>Addgene plasmid #32505 | pCDNA3.1-CIB1-Myc | addgene partial sequence | sequence record 42610 | BGH-rev 5'-TAGAAGGCACAGTCGAGG-3'
TCATGGTGATGGTGATGATGACCGGTATGCATATTCAGATCCTCTTCTGAGATGAGTTTTTGTTCGAAGG
GCCCTCTAGACAGGACAATCTTAAAGGAGCTGGCAAAGTCTGGAGAACGGGAGATGACGTGCTGGAACTC
AGAGAGGTTGATGGTTCCATCCCTGTCAATGTCAGACTCCTCCAGGATGTTGTCGATGAGCTGCTTCATC
TCAGACGCACTAAGCCGTGTGTCCTCGCCCTCTCCCGTGAGGCAGTTCACCAGCCGGCTCAGGTCTTCTC
TGTTCAAGGTTCCGTCATCATCAAAGTCAAAGATGCGGAAGGCATAATGGGACTTGATGTCTGGCGTGGC
TGTGTCACTGAACACACTGAGGAGATCCAGGAAGTCCTCAAAGCTAAGGCTGTCTTTGGCTGGGGATGTG
GAGAAGACCCTGCAGATTCGCTCCTTGAAGGGGTTGGCCTTGAGCTCTGGAAGGCTGAGAATCTGCTCGA
AGGGCACTTGTGCCCGAAGTGACGACTCCACGCTCCGCTGCTCCTGGGGAAGCAGCTCACAAAACCGCCT
GTGGGCTAGGAGGATCTCCTGCTTCGTCAGGAACGTCAAGTCCTGGTACTCGGCCAGCAGCTCCTTGGAC
AGGCGACTGCCCGAGCCCCCCATCGGTACCAAGCTTAACTAGCCAGCTTGGGTCTCCCTATAGTGAGTCG
TATTAATTTCGATAAGCCAGTAAGCAGTGGGTTCTCTAGTTAGCCAGAGAGCTCTGCTTATATAGACCTC
CCACCGTACACGCCTACCGCCCATTTGCGTCAATGGGGCGGANTTGTTACGACATTTTGGAAAGTCCCGT
TGATTTTGGTGCCAAAACAAACTCCCATTGACGTCAATGGGGTGGAG
